Addgene plasmid #248160: pLV-Puro-EF1A-XRCC1-Myc-3GS-TurboN
Purpose: XRCC1 with split TurboID: N
Depositing lab: Robert Sobol. Depositing organization: Brown University. Publication: Replication-associated base excision repair/single-strand break repair regulates PARG inhibitor response via the PRMT1/PRMT5/ATR axis. Ibrahim M, Roos WP, Schwartz JC, Khan MM, Al-Rahahleh RQ, Beers LA, Pearson CR, Langham KT, Boyang L, Clark J, Hayat F, Fang Q, Koczor CA, Migaud ME, Sobol RW. NAR Cancer. 2025 Dec 31;7(4):zcaf057. doi: 10.1093/narcan/zcaf057. eCollection 2025 Dec. PubMed 41480640.
Backbone
  Vector backbone: Lentivirus
  Total vector size (bp): 10643
  Vector type: Mammalian Expression, Lentiviral
  Selectable markers: Puromycin
Growth in bacteria
  Bacterial resistance: Ampicillin, 100 μg/mL
  Growth temperature: 37°C
  Growth strain: NEB Stable
  Copy number: Unknown
Gene/Insert
  Gene/Insert name: XRCC1
  Species: H. sapiens (human)
  Insert size (bp): 2148
  GenBank ID: NM_006297 NP_006288
  Entrez Gene: XRCC1 (a.k.a. RCC, SCAR26)
  Tag / fusion protein: Myc (C terminal on insert); Split TurboID: N (C terminal on insert)
Resource information
  A portion of this plasmid was derived from a plasmid made by: VectorBuilder
Terms and licenses: Academic/Nonprofit Terms; Industry Terms: Not Available to Industry
How to cite: pLV-Puro-EF1A-XRCC1-Myc-3GS-TurboN was a gift from Robert Sobol (Addgene plasmid # 248160 ; http://n2t.net/addgene:248160 ; RRID:Addgene_248160)
