[The description below was written by a language model from this plasmid's Addgene catalogue record and pLannotate feature annotations shown in this document.]
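Description:
pLV-Puro-EF1A-XRCC1-Myc-3GS-TurboN is a 10.6 kb third-generation-style, self-inactivating HIV-1 lentiviral transfer plasmid for stable expression of a tagged human DNA repair protein in mammalian cells. An RSV promoter fused to a truncated 5' LTR drives production of the viral genome in packaging cells. The Ψ packaging signal with a partial gag sequence, the RRE and the cPPT/CTS support encapsidation, Rev-dependent export and nuclear import, and the ΔU3 3' LTR inactivates the viral promoter after integration. In bacteria the plasmid is maintained through a high-copy ColE1/pUC-type origin and ampicillin resistance. An f1 origin, SV40 origin and poly(A) signal, and lac/T7/T3 remnants are also present in the backbone, part of which derives from a commercial vector supplier.

The payload is human XRCC1, a scaffold protein that assembles single-strand break and base excision repair complexes, expressed from the human EF-1α promoter with its intron A. Gateway attB4, attB1 and attB2 sites flanking the promoter and the coding region reflect modular assembly. XRCC1 is fused at its C terminus to a Myc epitope and, as the name indicates, a 3×GS flexible linker followed by the N-terminal fragment of split TurboID. The Myc tag and linker are not annotated separately in the feature table but fit the short gap between the XRCC1 and TurboID fragment features. A WPRE downstream enhances transcript expression, and a separate mouse PGK promoter drives puromycin N-acetyltransferase for selection of transduced cells. The N-terminal fragment should biotinylate nearby proteins only when it is brought together with a complementary C-terminal TurboID fragment on a partner protein, so the construct suits proximity labelling of XRCC1-containing repair complexes. The record does not specify the partner construct.
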