Features (pLannotate 1.2.2; 33 found; start..end, strand, type, name):
      3..229     +  promoter       RSV promoter: Rous sarcoma virus enhancer/promoter
    230..410     +  LTR            5' LTR (truncated): truncated 5' long terminal repeat (LTR) from HIV-1
    457..582     +  misc_feature   HIV-1 Ψ: packaging signal of human immunodeficiency virus type 1
    566..929     +  CDS            HIV-1 gag (fragment): gag protein from human immunodeficiency virus 1; gag
   1075..1308    +  misc_feature   RRE: The Rev response element (RRE) of HIV-1 allows for Rev-dependent mRNA export from the nucleus to the cytoplasm.
   1685..1785    +  CDS            Rev (fragment): human immunodeficiency virus 1 (HIV-1) Rev protein; rev; enhances nuclear export of unspliced and incompletely spliced viral mRNAs
   1803..1920    +  misc_feature   cPPT/CTS: central polypurine tract and central termination sequence of HIV-1
   1938..1958    +  protein_bind   attB4: mutant version of attB; core recombination site for the Gateway® BP reaction BP Clonase™
   1978..2189    +  promoter       EF-1α core promoter: core promoter for human elongation factor EF-1α
   2190..2299    +  intron         EF-1α intron A (fragment): intron upstream of the start codon of human EF-1α
   2925..3128    +  intron         EF-1α intron A: truncated intron upstream of the start codon of human EF-1α
   3137..3161    +  protein_bind   attB1: mutant version of attB; recombination site for the Gateway® BP reaction BP Clonase™
   3168..5066    +  CDS            XRCC1: XRCC1_HUMAN - Experimental evidence at protein level: Swiss-Prot protein existence level 1. Involved in DNA single-strand break repair by mediating the assembly of DNA break repair protein complexes. Probably during DNA repair, negatively regulates ADP-ribose levels by modulating ADP- ribosyltransferase PARP1 activity. From Homo sapiens (Human).
   5095..5312    +  CDS            TurboID (fragment): mutant of the E. coli biotin ligase BioID engineered for improved catalytic efficiency (Branon et al., 2018)
   5316..5340    -  protein_bind   attB2: mutant version of attB; recombination site for the Gateway® BP reaction BP Clonase™
   5358..5946    +  misc_feature   WPRE: woodchuck hepatitis virus posttranscriptional regulatory element
   5977..6476    +  promoter       PGK promoter: mouse phosphoglycerate kinase 1 promoter
   6493..7092    +  CDS            PuroR: puromycin N-acetyltransferase; pac from Streptomyces alboniger; confers resistance to puromycin
   7082..7162    +  CDS            nef (fragment): NEF_HV1Z2 - Experimental evidence at protein level: Swiss-Prot protein existence level 1. Extracellular Nef protein targets CD4(+) T-lymphocytes for apoptosis by interacting with CXCR4 surface receptors. From Human immunodeficiency virus type 1 group M subtype D (isolate Z2/CDC-Z34) (HIV-1).
   7164..7397    +  LTR            3' LTR (ΔU3): self-inactivating 3' long terminal repeat (LTR) from HIV-1
   7469..7590    +  polyA_signal   SV40 poly(A) signal: SV40 polyadenylation signal
   7630..7765    +  rep_origin     SV40 ori: SV40 origin of replication
   7786..7804    -  promoter       T7 promoter: promoter for bacteriophage T7 RNA polymerase
   7812..7967    +  CDS            lacZα (fragment): LacZα fragment of β-galactosidase; lacZ fragment
   7972..8400    +  rep_origin     f1 ori (sequence partly withheld): f1 bacteriophage origin of replication; arrow indicates direction of (+) strand synthesis
   8453..8557    +  promoter       AmpR promoter: bla
   8558..9418    +  CDS            AmpR: β-lactamase; bla; confers resistance to ampicillin, carbenicillin, and related antibiotics
   9589..10177   +  rep_origin     ori: high-copy-number ColE1/pMB1/pBR322/pUC origin of replication
  10360..10452   +  CDS            lacI (fragment): lac repressor; lacI; The lac repressor binds to the lac operator to inhibit transcription in E. coli. This inhibition can be relieved by adding lactose or isopropyl-β-D-thiogalactopyranoside (IPTG).
  10465..10486   +  protein_bind   CAP binding site: CAP binding activates transcription in the presence of cAMP. E. coli catabolite activator protein
  10501..10531   +  promoter       lac promoter: promoter for the E. coli lac operon
  10539..10555   +  protein_bind   lac operator: The lac repressor binds to the lac operator to inhibit transcription in E. coli. This inhibition can be relieved by adding lactose or isopropyl-β-D-thiogalactopyranoside (IPTG). lac repressor encoded by lacI
  10600..10618   +  promoter       T3 promoter: promoter for bacteriophage T3 RNA polymerase
>Addgene plasmid #248160 | pLV-Puro-EF1A-XRCC1-Myc-3GS-TurboN | addgene full sequence | sequence record 497811 | Addgene NGS Result
AATGTAGTCTTATGCAATACTCTTGTAGTCTTGCAACATGGTAACGATGAGTTAGCAACATGCCTTACAA
GGAGAGAAAAAGCACCGTGCATGCCGATTGGTGGAAGTAAGGTGGTACGATCGTGCCTTATTAGGAAGGC
AACAGACGGGTCTGACATGGATTGGACGAACCACTGAATTGCCGCATTGCAGAGATATTGTATTTAAGTG
CCTAGCTCGATACATAAACGGGTCTCTCTGGTTAGACCAGATCTGAGCCTGGGAGCTCTCTGGCTAACTA
GGGAACCCACTGCTTAAGCCTCAATAAAGCTTGCCTTGAGTGCTTCAAGTAGTGTGTGCCCGTCTGTTGT
GTGACTCTGGTAACTAGAGATCCCTCAGACCCTTTTAGTCAGTGTGGAAAATCTCTAGCAGTGGCGCCCG
AACAGGGACTTGAAAGCGAAAGGGAAACCAGAGGAGCTCTCTCGACGCAGGACTCGGCTTGCTGAAGCGC
GCACGGCAAGAGGCGAGGGGCGGCGACTGGTGAGTACGCCAAAAATTTTGACTAGCGGAGGCTAGAAGGA
GAGAGATGGGTGCGAGAGCGTCAGTATTAAGCGGGGGAGAATTAGATCGCGATGGGAAAAAATTCGGTTA
AGGCCAGGGGGAAAGAAAAAATATAAATTAAAACATATAGTATGGGCAAGCAGGGAGCTAGAACGATTCG
CAGTTAATCCTGGCCTGTTAGAAACATCAGAAGGCTGTAGACAAATACTGGGACAGCTACAACCATCCCT
TCAGACAGGATCAGAAGAACTTAGATCATTATATAATACAGTAGCAACCCTCTATTGTGTGCATCAAAGG
ATAGAGATAAAAGACACCAAGGAAGCTTTAGACAAGATAGAGGAAGAGCAAAACAAAAGTAAGACCACCG
CACAGCAAGCGGCCGCTGATCTTCAGACCTGGAGGAGGAGATATGAGGGACAATTGGAGAAGTGAATTAT
ATAAATATAAAGTAGTAAAAATTGAACCATTAGGAGTAGCACCCACCAAGGCAAAGAGAAGAGTGGTGCA
GAGAGAAAAAAGAGCAGTGGGAATAGGAGCTTTGTTCCTTGGGTTCTTGGGAGCAGCAGGAAGCACTATG
GGCGCAGCGTCAATGACGCTGACGGTACAGGCCAGACAATTATTGTCTGGTATAGTGCAGCAGCAGAACA
ATTTGCTGAGGGCTATTGAGGCGCAACAGCATCTGTTGCAACTCACAGTCTGGGGCATCAAGCAGCTCCA
GGCAAGAATCCTGGCTGTGGAAAGATACCTAAAGGATCAACAGCTCCTGGGGATTTGGGGTTGCTCTGGA
AAACTCATTTGCACCACTGCTGTGCCTTGGAATGCTAGTTGGAGTAATAAATCTCTGGAACAGATTTGGA
ATCACACGACCTGGATGGAGTGGGACAGAGAAATTAACAATTACACAAGCTTAATACACTCCTTAATTGA
AGAATCGCAAAACCAGCAAGAAAAGAATGAACAAGAATTATTGGAATTAGATAAATGGGCAAGTTTGTGG
AATTGGTTTAACATAACAAATTGGCTGTGGTATATAAAATTATTCATAATGATAGTAGGAGGCTTGGTAG
GTTTAAGAATAGTTTTTGCTGTACTTTCTATAGTGAATAGAGTTAGGCAGGGATATTCACCATTATCGTT
TCAGACCCACCTCCCAACCCCGAGGGGACCCGACAGGCCCGAAGGAATAGAAGAAGAAGGTGGAGAGAGA
GACAGAGACAGATCCATTCGATTAGTGAACGGATCTCGACGGTATCGCTAGCTTTTAAAAGAAAAGGGGG
GATTGGGGGGTACAGTGCAGGGGAAAGAATAGTAGACATAATAGCAACAGACATACAAACTAAAGAATTA
CAAAAACAAATTACAAAAATTCAAAATTTTACTAGTGATTATCGGATCAACTTTGTATAGAAAAGTTGGG
CTCCGGTGCCCGTCAGTGGGCAGAGCGCACATCGCCCACAGTCCCCGAGAAGTTGGGGGGAGGGGTCGGC
AATTGAACCGGTGCCTAGAGAAGGTGGCGCGGGGTAAACTGGGAAAGTGATGTCGTGTACTGGCTCCGCC
TTTTTCCCGAGGGTGGGGGAGAACCGTATATAAGTGCAGTAGTCGCCGTGAACGTTCTTTTTCGCAACGG
GTTTGCCGCCAGAACACAGGTAAGTGCCGTGTGTGGTTCCCGCGGGCCTGGCCTCTTTACGGGTTATGGC
CCTTGCGTGCCTTGAATTACTTCCACCTGGCTGCAGTACGTGATTCTTGATCCCGAGCTTCGGGTTGGAA
GTGGGTGGGAGAGTTCGAGGCCTTGCGCTTAAGGAGCCCCTTCGCCTCGTGCTTGAGTTGAGGCCTGGCC
TGGGCGCTGGGGCCGCCGCGTGCGAATCTGGTGGCACCTTCGCGCCTGTCTCGCTGCTTTCGATAAGTCT
CTAGCCATTTAAAATTTTTGATGACCTGCTGCGACGCTTTTTTTCTGGCAAGATAGTCTTGTAAATGCGG
GCCAAGATCTGCACACTGGTATTTCGGTTTTTGGGGCCGCGGGCGGCGACGGGGCCCGTGCGTCCCAGCG
CACATGTTCGGCGAGGCGGGGCCTGCGAGCGCGGCCACCGAGAATCGGACGGGGGTAGTCTCAAGCTGGC
CGGCCTGCTCTGGTGCCTGGTCTCGCGCCGCCGTGTATCGCCCCGCCCTGGGCGGCAAGGCTGGCCCGGT
CGGCACCAGTTGCGTGAGCGGAAAGATGGCCGCTTCCCGGCCCTGCTGCAGGGAGCTCAAAATGGAGGAC
GCGGCGCTCGGGAGAGCGGGCGGGTGAGTCACCCACACAAAGGAAAAGGGCCTTTCCGTCCTCAGCCGTC
GCTTCATGTGACTCCACGGAGTACCGGGCGCCGTCCAGGCACCTCGATTAGTTCTCGAGCTTTTGGAGTA
CGTCGTCTTTAGGTTGGGGGGAGGGGTTTTATGCGATGGAGTTTCCCCACACTGAGTGGGTGGAGACTGA
AGTTAGGCCAGCTTGGCACTTGATGTAATTCTCCTTGGAATTTGCCCTTTTTGAGTTTGGATCTTGGTTC
ATTCTCAAGCCTCAGACAGTGGTTCAAAGTTTTTTTCTTCCATTTCAGGTGTCGTGACAAGTTTGTACAA
AAAAGCAGGCTGCCACCATGCCGGAGATCCGCCTCCGCCATGTCGTGTCCTGCAGCAGCCAGGACTCGAC
TCACTGTGCAGAAAATCTTCTCAAGGCAGACACTTACCGAAAATGGCGGGCAGCCAAGGCAGGCGAGAAG
ACCATCTCTGTGGTCCTACAGTTGGAGAAGGAGGAGCAGATACACAGTGTGGACATTGGGAATGATGGCT
CAGCTTTCGTGGAGGTGCTGGTGGGCAGTTCAGCTGGAGGCGCTGGGGAGCAAGACTATGAGGTCCTTCT
GGTCACCTCATCTTTCATGTCCCCTTCCGAGAGCCGCAGTGGCTCAAACCCCAACCGCGTTCGCATGTTT
GGGCCTGACAAGCTGGTCCGGGCAGCCGCCGAGAAGCGCTGGGACCGGGTCAAAATTGTTTGCAGCCAGC
CCTACAGCAAGGACTCCCCCTTTGGCTTGAGTTTTGTACGGTTTCATAGCCCCCCAGACAAAGATGAGGC
AGAGGCCCCGTCCCAGAAGGTGACAGTGACCAAGCTTGGCCAGTTCCGTGTGAAGGAGGAGGATGAGAGC
GCCAACTCTCTGAGGCCGGGGGCTCTCTTCTTCAGCCGGATCAACAAGACATCCCCAGTCACAGCCAGCG
ACCCAGCAGGACCTAGCTATGCAGCTGCTACCCTCCAGGCTTCTAGTGCTGCCTCCTCAGCCTCTCCAGT
CTCCAGGGCCATAGGCAGCACCTCCAAGCCCCAGGAGTCTCCCAAAGGGAAGAGGAAGTTGGATTTGAAC
CAAGAAGAAAAGAAGACCCCCAGCAAACCACCAGCCCAGCTGTCGCCATCTGTTCCCAAGAGACCTAAAT
TGCCAGCTCCAACTCGTACCCCAGCCACAGCCCCAGTCCCTGCCCGAGCACAGGGGGCAGTGACAGGCAA
ACCCCGAGGAGAAGGCACCGAGCCCAGACGACCCCGAGCTGGCCCAGAGGAGCTGGGGAAGATCCTTCAG
GGTGTGGTAGTGGTGCTGAGTGGCTTCCAGAACCCCTTCCGCTCCGAGCTGCGAGATAAGGCCCTAGAGC
TTGGGGCCAAGTATCGGCCAGACTGGACCCGGGACAGCACGCACCTCATCTGTGCCTTTGCCAACACCCC
CAAGTACAGCCAGGTCCTAGGCCTGGGAGGCCGCATCGTGCGTAAGGAGTGGGTGCTGGACTGTCACCGC
ATGCGTCGGCGGCTGCCCTCCCAGAGGTACCTCATGGCAGGGCCAGGTTCCAGCAGTGAGGAGGATGAGG
CCTCTCACAGCGGTGGCAGCGGAGATGAAGCCCCCAAGCTTCCTCAGAAGCAACCCCAGACCAAAACCAA
GCCCACTCAGGCAGCTGGACCCAGCTCACCCCAGAAGCCCCCAACCCCTGAAGAGACCAAAGCAGCCTCA
CCAGTGCTCCAGGAAGATATAGACATTGAGGGGGTACAGTCAGAAGGACAGGACAATGGGGCGGAAGATT
CTGGGGACACAGAGGATGAGCTGAGGAGGGTGGCAGAGCAGAAGGAACACAGACTGCCCCCTGGCCAGGA
GGAGAATGGGGAAGACCCGTATGCAGGCTCCACGGATGAGAACACGGACAGTGAGGAACACCAGGAGCCT
CCTGATCTGCCAGTCCCTGAGCTCCCAGATTTCTTCCAGGGCAAGCACTTCTTTCTTTACGGGGAGTTCC
CTGGGGACGAGCGGCGGAAACTCATCCGATACGTCACAGCCTTCAATGGGGAGCTCGAGGACTATATGAG
TGACCGGGTTCAGTTTGTGATCACAGCACAGGAATGGGATCCCAGCTTTGAGGAGGCCCTGATGGACAAC
CCCTCCCTGGCATTCGTTCGTCCCCGATGGATCTACAGTTGCAATGAGAAGCAGAAGTTACTTCCTCACC
AGCTCTATGGGGTGGTGCCGCAAGCCGAACAAAAACTCATCTCAGAAGAGGATCTGAAAGACAATACTGT
GCCTCTGAAGCTGATCGCTCTCCTGGCTAATGGCGAGTTCCATAGTGGCGAACAGCTGGGAGAAACCCTG
GGCATGTCCAGGGCCGCTATCAACAAGCACATTCAGACTCTGCGCGACTGGGGCGTGGACGTGTTCACCG
TGCCCGGAAAGGGCTACTCTCTGCCCGAGCCTATCCCGCTGCTGAACGCTAAACAGATTCTGTGAACCCA
GCTTTCTTGTACAAAGTGGTGATAATCGAATTCCGATAATCAACCTCTGGATTACAAAATTTGTGAAAGA
TTGACTGGTATTCTTAACTATGTTGCTCCTTTTACGCTATGTGGATACGCTGCTTTAATGCCTTTGTATC
ATGCTATTGCTTCCCGTATGGCTTTCATTTTCTCCTCCTTGTATAAATCCTGGTTGCTGTCTCTTTATGA
GGAGTTGTGGCCCGTTGTCAGGCAACGTGGCGTGGTGTGCACTGTGTTTGCTGACGCAACCCCCACTGGT
TGGGGCATTGCCACCACCTGTCAGCTCCTTTCCGGGACTTTCGCTTTCCCCCTCCCTATTGCCACGGCGG
AACTCATCGCCGCCTGCCTTGCCCGCTGCTGGACAGGGGCTCGGCTGTTGGGCACTGACAATTCCGTGGT
GTTGTCGGGGAAGCTGACGTCCTTTCCATGGCTGCTCGCCTGTGTTGCCACCTGGATTCTGCGCGGGACG
TCCTTCTGCTACGTCCCTTCGGCCCTCAATCCAGCGGACCTTCCTTCCCGCGGCCTGCTGCCGGCTCTGC
GGCCTCTTCCGCGTCTTCGCCTTCGCCCTCAGACGAGTCGGATCTCCCTTTGGGCCGCCTCCCCGCATCG
GGAATTCCCGCGGTTCGAATTCTACCGGGTAGGGGAGGCGCTTTTCCCAAGGCAGTCTGGAGCATGCGCT
TTAGCAGCCCCGCTGGGCACTTGGCGCTACACAAGTGGCCTCTGGCCTCGCACACATTCCACATCCACCG
GTAGGCGCCAACCGGCTCCGTTCTTTGGTGGCCCCTTCGCGCCACCTTCTACTCCTCCCCTAGTCAGGAA
GTTCCCCCCCGCCCCGCAGCTCGCGTCGTGCAGGACGTGACAAATGGAAGTAGCACGTCTCACTAGTCTC
GTGCAGATGGACAGCACCGCTGAGCAATGGAAGCGGGTAGGCCTTTGGGGCAGCGGCCAATAGCAGCTTT
GCTCCTTCGCTTTCTGGGCTCAGAGGCTGGGAAGGGGTGGGTCCGGGGGCGGGCTCAGGGGCGGGCTCAG
GGGCGGGGCGGGCGCCCGAAGGGCCTCCGGAGGCCCGGCATTCTGCACGCTTCAAAAGCGCACGTCTGCC
GCGCTGTTCTCCTCTTCCTCATCTCCGGGCCTTTCGACCTCACGTGGCCACCATGACCGAGTACAAGCCC
ACGGTGCGCCTCGCCACCCGCGACGACGTCCCCAGGGCCGTACGCACCCTCGCCGCCGCGTTCGCCGACT
ACCCCGCCACGCGCCACACCGTCGATCCGGACCGCCACATCGAGCGGGTCACCGAGCTGCAAGAACTCTT
CCTCACGCGCGTCGGGCTCGACATCGGCAAGGTGTGGGTCGCGGACGACGGCGCCGCGGTGGCGGTCTGG
ACCACGCCGGAGAGCGTCGAAGCGGGGGCGGTGTTCGCCGAGATCGGCCCGCGCATGGCCGAGTTGAGCG
GTTCCCGGCTGGCCGCGCAGCAACAGATGGAAGGCCTCCTGGCGCCGCACCGGCCCAAGGAGCCCGCGTG
GTTCCTGGCCACCGTCGGCGTCTCGCCCGACCACCAGGGCAAGGGTCTGGGCAGCGCCGTCGTGCTCCCC
GGAGTGGAGGCGGCCGAGCGCGCCGGGGTGCCCGCCTTCCTGGAGACCTCCGCGCCCCGCAACCTCCCCT
TCTACGAGCGGCTCGGCTTCACCGTCACCGCCGACGTCGAGGTGCCCGAAGGACCGCGCACCTGGTGCAT
GACCCGCAAGCCCGGTGCCTGAGGTACCTTTAAGACCAATGACTTACAAGGCAGCTGTAGATCTTAGCCA
CTTTTTAAAAGAAAAGGGGGGACTGGAAGGGCTAATTCACTCCCAACGAAGACAAGATCTGCTTTTTGCT
TGTACTGGGTCTCTCTGGTTAGACCAGATCTGAGCCTGGGAGCTCTCTGGCTAACTAGGGAACCCACTGC
TTAAGCCTCAATAAAGCTTGCCTTGAGTGCTTCAAGTAGTGTGTGCCCGTCTGTTGTGTGACTCTGGTAA
CTAGAGATCCCTCAGACCCTTTTAGTCAGTGTGGAAAATCTCTAGCAGTAGTAGTTCATGTCATCTTATT
ATTCAGTATTTATAACTTGCAAAGAAATGAATATCAGAGAGTGAGAGGAACTTGTTTATTGCAGCTTATA
ATGGTTACAAATAAAGCAATAGCATCACAAATTTCACAAATAAAGCATTTTTTTCACTGCATTCTAGTTG
TGGTTTGTCCAAACTCATCAATGTATCTTATCATGTCTGGCTCTAGCTATCCCGCCCCTAACTCCGCCCA
TCCCGCCCCTAACTCCGCCCAGTTCCGCCCATTCTCCGCCCCATGGCTGACTAATTTTTTTTATTTATGC
AGAGGCCGAGGCCGCCTCGGCCTCTGAGCTATTCCAGAAGTAGTGAGGAGGCTTTTTTGGAGGCCTAGGG
ACGTACCCAATTCGCCCTATAGTGAGTCGTATTACGCGCGCTCACTGGCCGTCGTTTTACAACGTCGTGA
CTGGGAAAACCCTGGCGTTACCCAACTTAATCGCCTTGCAGCACATCCCCCTTTCGCCAGCTGGCGTAAT
AGCGAAGAGGCCCGCACCGATCGCCCTTCCCAACAGTTGCGCAGCCTGAATGGCGAATGGG
[124 nt withheld, positions 7972-8095]
C
[91 nt withheld, positions 8097-8187]
A
[49 nt withheld, positions 8189-8237]
CCTTTGACGTTGGAGTCCACGTTCTTT
[37 nt withheld, positions 8265-8301]
ACCCTATCTCGGTCTATTCTTTTGATTTATAAGGGATTTTGCCGATTTCGGCCTATTGGTTAAAAAATGA
GCTGATTTAACAAAAATTTAACGCGAATTTTAACAAAATATTAACGCTTACAATTTAGGTGGCACTTTTC
GGGGAAATGTGCGCGGAACCCCTATTTGTTTATTTTTCTAAATACATTCAAATATGTATCCGCTCATGAG
ACAATAACCCTGATAAATGCTTCAATAATATTGAAAAAGGAAGAGTATGAGTATTCAACATTTCCGTGTC
GCCCTTATTCCCTTTTTTGCGGCATTTTGCCTTCCTGTTTTTGCTCACCCAGAAACGCTGGTGAAAGTAA
AAGATGCTGAAGATCAGTTGGGTGCACGAGTGGGTTACATCGAACTGGATCTCAACAGCGGTAAGATCCT
TGAGAGTTTTCGCCCCGAAGAACGTTTTCCAATGATGAGCACTTTTAAAGTTCTGCTATGTGGCGCGGTA
TTATCCCGTATTGACGCCGGGCAAGAGCAACTCGGTCGCCGCATACACTATTCTCAGAATGACTTGGTTG
AGTACTCACCAGTCACAGAAAAGCATCTTACGGATGGCATGACAGTAAGAGAATTATGCAGTGCTGCCAT
AACCATGAGTGATAACACTGCGGCCAACTTACTTCTGACAACGATCGGAGGACCGAAGGAGCTAACCGCT
TTTTTGCACAACATGGGGGATCATGTAACTCGCCTTGATCGTTGGGAACCGGAGCTGAATGAAGCCATAC
CAAACGACGAGCGTGACACCACGATGCCTGTAGCAATGGCAACAACGTTGCGCAAACTATTAACTGGCGA
ACTACTTACTCTAGCTTCCCGGCAACAATTAATAGACTGGATGGAGGCGGATAAAGTTGCAGGACCACTT
CTGCGCTCGGCCCTTCCGGCTGGCTGGTTTATTGCTGATAAATCTGGAGCCGGTGAGCGTGGGTCTCGCG
GTATCATTGCAGCACTGGGGCCAGATGGTAAGCCCTCCCGTATCGTAGTTATCTACACGACGGGGAGTCA
GGCAACTATGGATGAACGAAATAGACAGATCGCTGAGATAGGTGCCTCACTGATTAAGCATTGGTAACTG
TCAGACCAAGTTTACTCATATATACTTTAGATTGATTTAAAACTTCATTTTTAATTTAAAAGGATCTAGG
TGAAGATCCTTTTTGATAATCTCATGACCAAAATCCCTTAACGTGAGTTTTCGTTCCACTGAGCGTCAGA
CCCCGTAGAAAAGATCAAAGGATCTTCTTGAGATCCTTTTTTTCTGCGCGTAATCTGCTGCTTGCAAACA
AAAAAACCACCGCTACCAGCGGTGGTTTGTTTGCCGGATCAAGAGCTACCAACTCTTTTTCCGAAGGTAA
CTGGCTTCAGCAGAGCGCAGATACCAAATACTGTTCTTCTAGTGTAGCCGTAGTTAGGCCACCACTTCAA
GAACTCTGTAGCACCGCCTACATACCTCGCTCTGCTAATCCTGTTACCAGTGGCTGCTGCCAGTGGCGAT
AAGTCGTGTCTTACCGGGTTGGACTCAAGACGATAGTTACCGGATAAGGCGCAGCGGTCGGGCTGAACGG
GGGGTTCGTGCACACAGCCCAGCTTGGAGCGAACGACCTACACCGAACTGAGATACCTACAGCGTGAGCT
ATGAGAAAGCGCCACGCTTCCCGAAGAGAGAAAGGCGGACAGGTATCCGGTAAGCGGCAGGGTCGGAACA
GGAGAGCGCACGAGGGAGCTTCCAGGGGGAAACGCCTGGTATCTTTATAGTCCTGTCGGGTTTCGCCACC
TCTGACTTGAGCGTCGATTTTTGTGATGCTCGTCAGGGGGGCGGAGCCTATGGAAAAACGCCAGCAACGC
GGCCTTTTTACGGTTCCTGGCCTTTTGCTGGCCTTTTGCTCACATGTTCTTTCCTGCGTTATCCCCTGAT
TCTGTGGATAACCGTATTACCGCCTTTGAGTGAGCTGATACCGCTCGCCGCAGCCGAACGACCGAGCGCA
GCGAGTCAGTGAGCGAGGAAGCGGAAGAGCGCCCAATACGCAAACCGCCTCTCCCCGCGCGTTGGCCGAT
TCATTAATGCAGCTGGCACGACAGGTTTCCCGACTGGAAAGCGGGCAGTGAGCGCAACGCAATTAATGTG
AGTTAGCTCACTCATTAGGCACCCCAGGCTTTACACTTTATGCTTCCGGCTCGTATGTTGTGTGGAATTG
TGAGCGGATAACAATTTCACACAGGAAACAGCTATGACCATGATTACGCCAAGCGCGCAATTAACCCTCA
CTAAAGGGAACAAAAGCTGGAGCTGCAAGCTT
